>Addgene plasmid #236736 | pAG GST EGFP | addgene full sequence | sequence record 469209 | Addgene NGS Result
AATGTGCGCGGAACCCCTATTTGTTTATTTTTCTAAATACATTCAAATATGTATCCGCTCATGAGACAAT
AACCCTGATAAATGCTTCAATAATATTGAAAAAGGAAGAGTATGAGTATTCAACATTTCCGTGTCGCCCT
TATTCCCTTTTTTGCGGCATTTTGCCTTCCTGTTTTTGCTCACCCAGAAACGCTGGTGAAAGTAAAAGAT
GCTGAAGATCAGTTGGGTGCACGAGTGGGTTACATCGAACTGGATCTCAACAGCGGTAAGATCCTTGAGA
GTTTTCGCCCCGAAGAACGTTTTCCAATGATGAGCACTTTTAAAGTTCTGCTATGTGGCGCGGTATTATC
CCGTATTGACGCCGGGCAAGAGCAACTCGGTCGCCGCATACACTATTCTCAGAATGACTTGGTTGAGTAC
TCACCAGTCACAGAAAAGCATCTTACGGATGGCATGACAGTAAGAGAATTATGCAGTGCTGCCATAACCA
TGAGTGATAACACTGCGGCCAACTTACTTCTGACAACGATCGGAGGACCGAAGGAGCTAACCGCTTTTTT
GCACAACATGGGGGATCATGTAACTCGCCTTGATCGTTGGGAACCGGAGCTGAATGAAGCCATACCAAAC
GACGAGCGTGACACCACGATGCCTGTAGCAATGGCAACAACGTTGCGCAAACTATTAACTGGCGAACTAC
TTACTCTAGCTTCCCGGCAACAATTAATAGACTGGATGGAGGCGGATAAAGTTGCAGGACCACTTCTGCG
CTCGGCCCTTCCGGCTGGCTGGTTTATTGCTGATAAATCTGGAGCCGGTGAGCGTGGGTCTCGCGGTATC
ATTGCAGCACTGGGGCCAGATGGTAAGCCCTCCCGTATCGTAGTTATCTACACGACGGGGAGTCAGGCAA
CTATGGATGAACGAAATAGACAGATCGCTGAGATAGGTGCCTCACTGATTAAGCATTGGTAACTGTCAGA
CCAAGTTTACTCATATATACTTTAGATTGATTTAAAACTTCATTTTTAATTTAAAAGGATCTAGGTGAAG
ATCCTTTTTGATAATCTCATGACCAAAATCCCTTAACGTGAGTTTTCGTTCCACTGAGCGTCAGACCCCG
TAGAAAAGATCAAAGGATCTTCTTGAGATCCTTTTTTTCTGCGCGTAATCTGCTGCTTGCAAACAAAAAA
ACCACCGCTACCAGCGGTGGTTTGTTTGCCGGATCAAGAGCTACCAACTCTTTTTCCGAAGGTAACTGGC
TTCAGCAGAGCGCAGATACCAAATACTGTTCTTCTAGTGTAGCCGTAGTTAGGCCACCACTTCAAGAACT
CTGTAGCACCGCCTACATACCTCGCTCTGCTAATCCTGTTACCAGTGGCTGCTGCCAGTGGCGATAAGTC
GTGTCTTACCGGGTTGGACTCAAGACGATAGTTACCGGATAAGGCGCAGCGGTCGGGCTGAACGGGGGGT
TCGTGCACACAGCCCAGCTTGGAGCGAACGACCTACACCGAACTGAGATACCTACAGCGTGAGCTATGAG
AAAGCGCCACGCTTCCCGAAGGGAGAAAGGCGGACAGGTATCCGGTAAGCGGCAGGGTCGGAACAGGAGA
GCGCACGAGGGAGCTTCCAGGGGGAAACGCCTGGTATCTTTATAGTCCTGTCGGGTTTCGCCACCTCTGA
CTTGAGCGTCGATTTTTGTGATGCTCGTCAGGGGGGCGGAGCCTATGGAAAAACGCCAGCAACGCGGCCT
TTTTACGGTTCCTGGCCTTTTGCTGGCCTTTTGCTCACATGTTCTTTCCTGCGTTATCCCCTGATTCTGT
GGATAACCGTATTACCGCCTTTGAGTGAGCTGATACCGCTCGCCGCAGCCGAACGACCGAGCGCAGCGAG
TCAGTGAGCGAGGAAGCGGAAGAGCGCCTGATGCGGTATTTTCTCCTTACGCATCTGTGCGGTATTTCAC
ACCGCATAAATTCCGACACCATCGAATGGTGCAAAACCTTTCGCGGTATGGCATGATAGCGCCCGGAAGA
GAGTCAATTCAGGGTGGTGAATGTGAAACCAGTAACGTTATACGATGTCGCAGAGTATGCCGGTGTCTCT
TATCAGACCGTTTCCCGCGTGGTGAACCAGGCCAGCCACGTTTCTGCGAAAACGCGGGAAAAAGTGGAAG
CGGCGATGGCGGAGCTGAATTACATTCCCAACCGCGTGGCACAACAACTGGCGGGCAAACAGTCGTTGCT
GATTGGCGTTGCCACCTCCAGTCTGGCCCTGCACGCGCCGTCGCAAATTGTCGCGGCGATTAAATCTCGC
GCCGATCAACTGGGTGCCAGCGTGGTGGTGTCGATGGTAGAACGAAGCGGCGTCGAAGCCTGTAAAGCGG
CGGTGCACAATCTTCTCGCGCAACGCGTCAGTGGGCTGATCATTAACTATCCGCTGGATGACCAGGATGC
CATTGCTGTGGAAGCTGCCTGCACTAATGTTCCGGCGTTATTTCTTGATGTCTCTGACCAGACACCCATC
AACAGTATTATTTTCTCCCATGAAGACGGTACGCGACTGGGCGTGGAGCATCTGGTCGCATTGGGTCACC
AGCAAATCGCGCTGTTAGCGGGCCCATTAAGTTCTGTCTCGGCGCGTCTGCGTCTGGCTGGCTGGCATAA
ATATCTCACTCGCAATCAAATTCAGCCGATAGCGGAACGGGAAGGCGACTGGAGTGCCATGTCCGGTTTT
CAACAAACCATGCAAATGCTGAATGAGGGCATCGTTCCCACTGCGATGCTGGTTGCCAACGATCAGATGG
CGCTGGGCGCAATGCGCGCCATTACCGAGTCCGGGCTGCGCGTTGGTGCGGATATCTCGGTAGTGGGATA
CGACGATACCGAAGACAGCTCATGTTATATCCCGCCGTCAACCACCATCAAACAGGATTTTCGCCTGCTG
GGGCAAACCAGCGTGGACCGCTTGCTGCAACTCTCTCAGGGCCAGGCGGTGAAGGGCAATCAGCTGTTGC
CCGTCTCACTGGTGAGAAGAAAAACCACCCTGGCGCCCAATACGCAAACCGCCTCTCCCCGCGCGTTGGC
CGATTCATTAATGCAGCTGGCACGACAGGTTTCCCGACTGGAAAGCGGGCAGTGAGCGCAACGCAATTAA
TGTGAGTTAGCTCACTCATTAGGCACCCCAGGCTTTACACTTTATGCTTCCGGCTCGTATGTTGTGTGGA
ATTGTGAGCGGATAACAATTTCACACAGGAAACAGCTATGACCATGATTACGGATTCACTGGCCGTCGTT
TTACAACGTCGTGACTGGGAAAACCCTGGCGTTACCCAACTTAATCGCCTTGCAGCACATCCCCCTTTCG
CCAGCTGGCGTAATAGCGAAGAGGCCCGCACCGATCGCCCTTCCCAACAGTTGCGCAGCCTGAATGGCGA
ATGGCGCTTTGCCTGGTTTCCGGCACCAGAAGCGGTGCCGGAAAGCTGGCTGGAGTGCGATCTTCCTGAG
GCCGATACTGTCGTCGTCCCCTCAAACTGGCAGATGCACGGTTACGATGCGCCCATCTACACCAACGTAA
CCTATCCCATTACGGTCAATCCGCCGTTTGTTCCCACGGAGAATCCGACGGGTTGTTACTCGCTCACATT
TAATGTTGATGAAAGCTGGCTACAGGAAGGCCAGACGCGAATTATTTTTGATGGCGTTGGAATTAGCTTA
TCGACTGCACGGTGCACCAATGCTTCTGGCGTCAGGCAGCCATCGGAAGCTGTGGTATGGCTGTGCAGGT
CGTAAATCACTGCATAATTCGTGTCGCTCAAGGCGCACTCCCGTTCTGGATAATGTTTTTTGCGCCGACA
TCATAACGGTTCTGGCAAATATTCTGAAATGAGCTGTTGACAATTAATCATCGGCTCGTATAATGTGTGG
AATTGTGAGCGGATAACAATTTCACACAGGAAACAGTATTCATGTCCCCTATACTAGGTTATTGGAAAAT
TAAGGGCCTTGTGCAACCCACTCGACTTCTTTTGGAATATCTTGAAGAAAAATATGAAGAGCATTTGTAT
GAGCGCGATGAAGGTGATAAATGGCGAAACAAAAAGTTTGAATTGGGTTTGGAGTTTCCCAATCTTCCTT
ATTATATTGATGGTGATGTTAAATTAACACAGTCTATGGCCATCATACGTTATATAGCTGACAAGCACAA
CATGTTGGGTGGTTGTCCAAAAGAGCGTGCAGAGATTTCAATGCTTGAAGGAGCGGTTTTGGATATTAGA
TACGGTGTTTCGAGAATTGCATATAGTAAAGACTTTGAAACTCTCAAAGTTGATTTTCTTAGCAAGCTAC
CTGAAATGCTGAAAATGTTCGAAGATCGTTTATGTCATAAAACATATTTAAATGGTGATCATGTAACCCA
TCCTGACTTCATGTTGTATGACGCTCTTGATGTTGTTTTATACATGGACCCAATGTGCCTGGATGCGTTC
CCAAAATTAGTTTGTTTTAAAAAACGTATTGAAGCTATCCCACAAATTGATAAGTACTTGAAATCCAGCA
AGTATATAGCATGGCCTTTGCAGGGCTGGCAAGCCACGTTTGGTGGTGGCGACCATCCTCCAAAATCGGA
TCTGGTTCCGCGTGGATCCATGGTGAGCAAGGGCGAGGAGCTGTTCACCGGGGTGGTGCCCATCCTGGTC
GAGCTGGACGGCGACGTAAACGGCCACAAGTTCAGCGTGTCCGGCGAGGGCGAGGGCGATGCCACCTACG
GCAAGCTGACCCTGAAGTTCATCTGCACCACCGGCAAGCTGCCCGTGCCCTGGCCCACCCTCGTGACCAC
CCTGACCTACGGCGTGCAGTGCTTCAGCCGCTACCCCGACCACATGAAGCAGCACGACTTCTTCAAGTCC
GCCATGCCCGAAGGCTACGTCCAGGAGCGCACCATCTTCTTCAAGGACGACGGCAACTACAAGACCCGCG
CCGAGGTGAAGTTCGAGGGCGACACCCTGGTGAACCGCATCGAGCTGAAGGGCATCGACTTCAAGGAGGA
CGGCAACATCCTGGGGCACAAGCTGGAGTACAACTACAACAGCCACAACGTCTATATCATGGCCGACAAG
CAGAAGAACGGCATCAAGGTGAACTTCAAGATCCGCCACAACATCGAGGACGGCAGCGTGCAGCTCGCCG
ACCACTACCAGCAGAACACCCCCATCGGCGACGGCCCCGTGCTGCTGCCCGACAACCACTACCTGAGCAC
CCAGTCCGCCCTGAGCAAAGACCCCAACGAGAAGCGCGATCACATGGTCCTGCTGGAGTTCGTGACCGCC
GCCGGGATCACTCTCGGCATGGACGAGCTGTACAAGGAATTCATCGTGACTGACTGACGATCTGCCTCGC
GCGTTTCGGTGATGACGGTGAAAACCTCTGACACATGCAGCTCCCGGAGACGGTCACAGCTTGTCTGTAA
GCGGATGCCGGGAGCAGACAAGCCCGTCAGGGCGCGTCAGCGGGTGTTGGCGGGTGTCGGGGCGCAGCCA
TGACCCAGTCACGTAGCGATAGCGGAGTGTATAATTCTTGAAGACGAAAGGGCCTCGTGATACGCCTATT
TTTATAGGTTAATGTCATGATAATAATGGTTTCTTAGACGTCAGGTGGCACTTTTCGGGGA
Features (pLannotate 1.2.2; 17 found; start..end, strand, type, name):
      7..111     +  promoter       AmpR promoter: bla
    112..972     +  CDS            AmpR: β-lactamase; bla; confers resistance to ampicillin, carbenicillin, and related antibiotics
   1143..1731    +  rep_origin     ori: high-copy-number ColE1/pMB1/pBR322/pUC origin of replication
   1917..1968    -  misc_feature   bom (fragment): basis of mobility region from pBR322
   1975..2052    +  promoter       lacIq promoter: lacI (mutant); In the lacIq allele, a single base change in the promoter boosts expression of the lacI gene about 10-fold.
   2053..3135    +  CDS            lacI: lac repressor; lacI; The lac repressor binds to the lac operator to inhibit transcription in E. coli. This inhibition can be relieved by adding lactose or isopropyl-β-D-thiogalactopyranoside (IPTG).
   3148..3169    +  protein_bind   CAP binding site: CAP binding activates transcription in the presence of cAMP. E. coli catabolite activator protein
   3184..3214    +  promoter       lac promoter: promoter for the E. coli lac operon
   3222..3238    +  protein_bind   lac operator: The lac repressor binds to the lac operator to inhibit transcription in E. coli. This inhibition can be relieved by adding lactose or isopropyl-β-D-thiogalactopyranoside (IPTG). lac repressor encoded by lacI
   3258..3431    +  CDS            lacZα: LacZα fragment of β-galactosidase; lacZ fragment
   3695..3811    -  CDS            yciV (fragment): RNAAM_ECOLI - Also known as trpH From Escherichia coli (strain K12).
   3887..3915    +  promoter       tac promoter: strong E. coli promoter; hybrid between the trp and lac UV5 promoters
   3923..3939    +  protein_bind   lac operator: The lac repressor binds to the lac operator to inhibit transcription in E. coli. This inhibition can be relieved by adding lactose or isopropyl-β-D-thiogalactopyranoside (IPTG). lac repressor encoded by lacI
   3962..4615    +  CDS            GST26_SCHJA: Experimental evidence at protein level: Swiss-Prot protein existence level 1. GST isoenzymes appear to play a central role in the parasite detoxification system. Other functions are also suspected including a role in increasing the solubility of haematin in the parasite gut. From Schistosoma japonicum (Blood fluke).
   4640..5356    +  CDS            EGFP: EGFP is a basic (constitutively fluorescent) green fluorescent protein published in 1996, derived from Aequorea victoria. It is reported to be a rapidly-maturing weak dimer with moderate acid sensitivity.
   5382..5421    +  CDS            rop (fragment): Rop protein, which maintains plasmids at low copy number; rop
   5523..5563    +  misc_feature   bom (fragment): basis of mobility region from pBR322
