[The description below was written by a language model from this plasmid's Addgene catalogue record and pLannotate feature annotations shown in this document.]
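Description:
pAG GST EGFP is a 5,661 bp bacterial expression plasmid built on Addgene's pAG backbone (4,944 bp without insert) for producing EGFP fused to an N-terminal glutathione S-transferase tag in E. coli. It replicates from a high-copy ColE1/pMB1-type origin and is selected with ampicillin through a β-lactamase gene driven by its own bla promoter. Short fragments of the pBR322 bom region and of rop are annotated, as are a lac promoter/CAP site/operator unit with a lacZα fragment and a piece of E. coli yciV. These appear to be remnants of the backbone's ancestry rather than functional parts of the expression cassette.

The payload is a single fusion reading frame under the tac promoter, a strong hybrid of the trp and lac UV5 promoters, followed immediately by a lac operator. The plasmid carries its own lacI gene under the lacIq promoter, whose up-mutation raises repressor levels. This keeps transcription repressed until lactose or IPTG is added, independent of the host's lacI status. Downstream, the Schistosoma japonicum 26 kDa GST coding sequence is followed after a short linker by EGFP, which was cloned between BamHI and EcoRI sites that remain intact, so the insert could be excised or exchanged. The annotation does not identify any protease cleavage site in the linker, and no transcription terminator is annotated.

The record gives the purpose simply as bacterial expression of GST-tagged EGFP. The GST moiety generally allows capture on glutathione resin, and EGFP provides a constitutively fluorescent readout of the fusion protein.
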