Addgene plasmid #236736: pAG GST EGFP
Purpose: Bacterial expression plasmid containing GST-tagged EGFP
Depositing lab: Melina Fan & Addgene Research Program. Depositing organization: Addgene.
Backbone
  Vector backbone: pAG
  Backbone manufacturer: Addgene
  Backbone size w/o insert (bp): 4944
  Total vector size (bp): 5661
  Vector type: Bacterial Expression
Growth in bacteria
  Bacterial resistance: Ampicillin, 100 μg/mL
  Growth temperature: 37°C
  Growth strain: NEB Stable
  Copy number: High Copy
Gene/Insert
  Gene/Insert name: EGFP
  Species: Synthetic
  Promoter: Tac
  Tag / fusion protein: GST (N terminal on insert)
  Cloning method: Restriction Enzyme; 5′ cloning site BamHI (not destroyed); 3′ cloning site EcoRI (not destroyed)
  Sequencing primers: 5′ cggctcgtataatgtgtgga
Terms and licenses: Academic/Nonprofit Terms; Industry Terms
How to cite: pAG GST EGFP was a gift from Melina Fan & Addgene Research Program (Addgene plasmid # 236736 ; http://n2t.net/addgene:236736 ; RRID:Addgene_236736)
